>Addgene plasmid #37432 | pENTR1A-Huwe1 C4341S | depositor full sequence | sequence record 146007 | pENTR1A-Huwe1 C4341S sequence 16531 bps
CTTTCCTGCGTTATCCCCTGATTCTGTGGATAACCGTATTACCGCTAGCATGGATCTCGGGGACGTCTAA
CTACTAAGCGAGAGTAGGGAACTGCCAGGCATCAAATAAAACGAAAGGCTCAGTCGGAAGACTGGGCCTT
TCGTTTTATCTGTTGTTTGTCGGTGAACGCTCTCCTGAGTAGGACAAATCCGCCGGGAGCGGATTTGAAC
GTTGTGAAGCAACGGCCCGGAGGGTGGCGGGCAGGACGCCCGCCATAAACTGCCAGGCATCAAACTAAGC
AGAAGGCCATCCTGACGGATGGCCTTTTTGCGTTTCTACAAACTCTTCCTGTTAGTTAGTTACTTAAGCT
CGGGCCCCAAATAATGATTTTATTTTGACTGATAGTGACCTGTTCGTTGCAACAAATTGATAAGCAATGC
TTTTTTATAATGCCAACTTTGTACAAAAAAGCAGGCTTTAAAGGAACCAATTCAGTCGACATGAAAGTAG
ACAGGACTAAACTGAAGAAGACACCTACTGAGGCTCCTGCAGACTGCAGAGCCTTAATAGACAAACTCAA
AGTTTGTAATGATGAGCAACTTCTCTTGGAACTGCAGCAGATCAAAACATGGAACATTGGAAAGTGCGAG
TTATATCACTGGGTGGACCTGTTGGACCGCTTCGATGGAATACTGGCAGATGCTGGACAGACAGTGGAGA
ATATGTCATGGATGCTCGTATGTGATAGGCCAGAAAGAGAGCAACTGAAAATGCTTCTCTTGGCTGTGTT
GAACTTCACAGCCTTGCTCATTGAGTACAGCTTTTCCCGGCATCTGTACAGTTCCATAGAGCATTTGACA
ACTTTATTGGCTTCCTCTGATATGCAAGTGGTGCTGGCAGTCCTCAATCTCCTATATGTATTTAGCAAAA
GATCAAACTACATCACTCGTCTGGGATCTGACAAGAGGACCCCGCTGCTAACTCGGCTACAACATTTGGC
AGAGAGCTGGGGTGGAAAGGAGAATGGCTTTGGACTTGCAGAATGTTGCAGAGACTTGCATATGATGAAA
TATCCACCCAGTGCAACTACACTACACTTTGAATTCTATGCAGATCCTGGGGCCGAGGTCAAAATTGAGA
AAAGGACAACTAGTAACACACTACATTATATTCACATAGAGCAACTTGACAAGATTTCAGAAAGCCCTTC
TGAAATCATGGAATCTCTTACCAAAATGTACAGCATTCCTAAGGATAAGCAGATGCTGTTATTTACACAC
ATACGACTGGCCCATGGCTTTTCTAATCACAGGAAGCGATTGCAGGCAGTTCAGGCCAGACTGCATGCAA
TATCTATATTAGTGTATTCCAATGCCTTGCAGGAATCAGCAAACAGTATCTTGTATAATGGCTTGATAGA
GGAGTTGGTAGATGTCCTTCAGATAACGGATAAGCAGCTTATGGAGATTAAAGCAGCTTCTTTACGAACA
TTAACATCAATTGTCCACTTGGAGAGAACTCCCAAACTCAGCAGTATTATTGACTGTACTGGAACTGCCT
CCTACCATGGATTTTTGCCAGTGCTTGTAAGGAACTGTATCCAGGCCATGATTGATCCTTCCATGGATCC
ATACCCTCACCAGTTTGCCACTGCTCTCTTCTCTTTTTTATACCATCTGGCCAGCTACGATGCTGGTGGT
GAAGCCTTGGTCTCCTGTGGAATGATGGAAGCCTTATTGAAGGTCATAAAGTTTCTTGGCGATGAACAGG
ACCAGATAACATTTGTCACCAGAGCCGTCAGAGTGGTTGACCTTATCACCAACCTGGATATGGCAGCTTT
TCAATCCCATAGTGGACTTTCTATCTTCATTTATAGACTTGAGCATGAAGTAGATCTGTGCCGAAAAGAA
TGTCCGTTTGTGATCAAGCCAAAGATCCAGAGACCCAATACTACACAAGAAGGAGAGGAAATGGAAACTG
ATATGGATGGAGTCCAGTGTATTCCACAACGAGCAGCACTTCTGAAATCCATGTTGAATTTCCTCAAGAA
GGCCATCCAAGACCCTGCTTTCTCAGATGGCATACGACATGTGATGGATGGTTCTCTGCCTACCTCCCTG
AAACACATCATCAGCAATGCAGAATACTATGGCCCATCACTCTTCCTCCTAGCTACTGAAGTGGTGACTG
TGTTTGTATTTCAAGAACCATCACTGCTCTCCTCACTCCAGGACAATGGATTGACAGATGTCATGCTGCA
TGCACTGCTTATCAAAGATGTTCCTGCTACCCGTGAAGTCCTTGGCTCCCTCCCAAATGTATTCAGTGCA
CTCTGTTTGAATGCCCGAGGTCTTCAGTCTTTTGTTCAGTGTCAGCCTTTTGAACGCCTCTTCAAAGTTC
TTCTGTCTCCAGATTACCTCCCAGCCATGCGGAGGAGGAGAAGTTCTGATCCCCTTGGGGATACTGCATC
CAACCTGGGGAGTGCTGTCGATGAGCTCATGAGACATCAGCCCACCCTTAAAACAGATGCAACGACTGCC
ATCATCAAGTTACTTGAAGAAATCTGTAATCTTGGAAGGGACCCCAAATACATCTGTCAGAAGCCATCAA
TCCAGAAGGCAGATGGCACTGCCACTGCTCCTCCCCCAAGGTCTAATCATGCCGCAGAAGAAGCCTCTAG
TGAGGATGAGGAGGAAGAGGAAGTACAGGCCATGCAGAGCTTTAATTCTACCCAGCAAAATGAAACTGAG
CCTAATCAGCAGGTTGTTGGTACAGAGGAACGTATTCCTATTCCCCTCATGGATTACATCCTTAATGTGA
TGAAATTTGTGGAATCTATTCTGAGCAACAATACAACAGATGACCACTGCCAGGAATTTGTGAATCAGAA
AGGACTGTTGCCTTTGGTTACCATTTTGGGTCTTCCCAATCTGCCCATTGACTTTCCCACATCTGCTGCC
TGTCAGGCTGTTGCAGGTGTCTGCAAATCCATATTGACACTGTCACATGAACCCAAAGTCCTTCAAGAGG
GTCTCCTTCAGTTGGACTCCATCCTCTCCTCCCTGGAGCCCTTACACCGCCCCATTGAATCCCCTGGGGG
CTCAGTGTTGTTGCGAGAACTGGCTTGCGCAGGCAATGTTGCTGATGCTACCCTCTCAGCCCAGGCCACA
CCTCTGCTGCATGCACTCACCGCGGCCCATGCCTACATCATGATGTTTGTTCATACTTGCAGAGTTGGAC
AGAGTGAAATTCGTTCCATCTCCGTAAACCAGTGGGGCTCTCAATTGGGTCTGAGTGTTTTGAGCAAGCT
GAGCCAGTTATACTGTTCCCTGGTGTGGGAAAGCACTGTCCTCCTCTCTCTGTGTACCCCAAACAGCCTA
CCATCTGGGTGTGAATTTGGCCAGGCAGATATGCAGAAACTGGTTCCAAAGGATGAGAAGGCAGGTACGA
CCCAGGGCGGAAAAAGATCAGATGGGGAACAGGATGGAGCAGCTGGAAGTATGGATGCTTCTACCCAGGG
CTTATTAGAAGGCATTGGGCTAGATGGTGACACATTGGCTCCCATGGAGACAGATGAACCTACTGCTTCA
GACTCTAAGGGCAAATCTAAAATCACACCAGCAATGGCTGCCAGAATTAAGCAAATCAAGCCTTTGTTAT
CAGCTTCCTCCAGATTAGGCCGAGCACTTGCTGAGCTATTTGGACTTCTTGTTAAACTTTGTGTGGGATC
TCCTGTCCGCCAGAGAAGGAGCCATCATGCTGCCAGCACCACTACAGCACCGACACCTGCCGCGCGATCA
ACAGCCTCAGCTCTCACTAAGCTCTTGACTAAGGGGTTATCTTGGCAGCCCCCACCATATACACCTACTC
CCCGATTCAGGCTGACATTCTTCATCTGTTCAGTTGGTTTCACATCCCCAATGCTGTTTGATGAGAGGAA
GTATCCCTACCACCTCATGCTGCAAAAATTTCTCTGCTCCGGAGGCCACAATGCTCTTTTTGAAACTTTC
AACTGGGCTCTGTCCATGGGAGGTAAAGTTCCTGTTTCTGAGGGATTGGAACACTCAGACTTGCCTGATG
GCACAGGAGAATTCCTAGATGCCTGGCTTATGCTGGTGGAGAAGATGGTGAATCCCACCACGGTGCTTGA
ATCTCCACATTCGCTGCCTGCCAAATTGCCTGGAGGTGTCCAGAACTTTCCCCAGTTCAGTGCACTGCGC
TTCCTTGTGGTAACTCAGAAAGCAGCCTTTACTTGCATCAAAAACTTATGGAACCGGAAACCCCTGAAGG
TATATGGTGGACGAATGGCTGAATCGATGCTGGCCATTCTATGCCACATCCTCCGAGGAGAACCTGTGAT
TCGAGAGAGACTAAGCAAGGAGAAGGAGGGGTCTCGAGGAGAAGAGGATACAGGGCAAGAGGAAGGTGGC
TCCCGCCGGGAACCTCAAGTCAACCAGCAACAACTGCAACAGCTCATGGACATGGGCTTCACAAGGGAAC
ATGCAATGGAGGCACTGTTGAACACCAGCACCATGGAGCAGGCCACAGAGTACCTTTTAACCCACCCTCC
TCCAATCATGGGAGGAGTTGTTCGGGATCTCAGCATGTCTGAAGAGGACCAGATGATGAGAGCAATTGCT
ATGTCTCTGGGACAGGATATTCCAATGGATCAAAGGGCAGAGTCACCTGAGGAAGTTGCTTGCCGGAAGG
AGGAAGAGGAACGGAAAGCTCGGGAAAAGCAGGAGGAGGAAGAGGCTAAATGTCTAGAGAAGTTCCAGGA
TGCTGACCCGTTGGAACAAGATGAGCTCCACACTTTCACAGATACTATGTTGCCAGGCTGCTTCCACCTT
CTTGATGAGCTGCCAGACACAGTATACCGTGTGTGTGACCTGATCATGACAGCAATCAAACGTAATGGAG
CAGATTATCGTGACATGATTCTGAAGCAAGTAGTCAATCAGGTGTGGGAAGCTGCTGATGTATTGATCAA
AGCTGCTCTTCCCCTGACAACAAGTGACACAAAAACCGTGTCAGAGTGGATAAGTCAGATGGCCACACTG
CCCCAGGCCTCCAATTTGGCTACTAGAATCTTGCTTTTAACGCTACTTTTTGAGGAGTTGAAGCTACCTT
GTGCTTGGGTGGTTGAATCAAGTGGCATCCTTAATGTCCTAATCAAACTCTTGGAAGTGGTTCAGCCCTG
CCTCCAGGCAGCCAAGGAGCAGAAGGAAGTCCAGACCCCAAAGTGGATCACACCAGTGTTGCTCCTGATT
GATTTCTATGAAAAGACAGCCATCTCCTCAAAAAGGAGAGCCCAGATGACTAAGTACCTGCAATCCAACA
GCAACAACTGGCGCTGGTTTGATGATCGCTCTGGGCGTTGGTGTAGTTACAGTGCAAGCAACAATAGCAC
TATTGATTCTGCCTGGAAATCTGGAGAGACAAGCGTGCGATTCACTGCAGGCCGAAGAAGATACACGGTC
CAATTCACTACAATGGTGCAGGTTAATGAGGAAACAGGGAACCGACGCCCTGTGATGCTGACTCTCCTCA
GGGTACCTCGGCTGAATAAAAATTCAAAAAACAGCAATGGACAGGAACTAGAGAAGACGCTGGAAGAAAG
CAAAGAAATGGATATCAAACGTAAAGAAAATAAAGGCAATGATACCCCTTTGGCCCTAGAGAGTACAAAC
ACTGAAAAGGAGACAAGCCTGGAGGAAACAAAAATCGGGGAGATCCTGATCCAGGGCTTGACAGAAGATA
TGGTGACTGTTTTAATCCGGGCCTGCGTGAGCATGCTGGGAGTCCCTGTGGACCCAGATACTTTGCATGC
CACCCTTCGTCTCTGTCTGAGGCTCACCCGGGACCACAAATATGCCATGATGTTTGCAGAACTGAAGAGT
ACCCGCATGATCTTGAATTTGACCCAGAGCTCAGGCTTCAATGGGTTTACTCCCCTGGTCACCCTTCTCT
TAAGACACATCATTGAGGACCCCTGTACCCTTCGTCATACCATGGAAAAGGTTGTTCGCTCAGCAGCTAC
AAGTGGAGCTGGTAGCACTACCTCTGGTGTTGTGTCTGGCAGCCTCGGCTCTCGGGAGATCAACTACATC
CTTCGTGTCCTTGGGCCAGCCGCATGCCGCAATCCAGACATATTCACAGAAGTGGCCAACTGCTGTATCC
GCATCGCCCTTCCTGCCCCTCGAGGCTCAGGAACTGCTTCAGATGATGAATTTGAGAATCTTAGAATTAA
AGGCCCTAATGCTGTACAGCTGGTGAAGACCACCCCTTTGAAGCCCTCACCTCTGCCTGTCATCCCTGAT
ACTATCAAGGAAGTGATCTATGATATGCTGAATGCTCTGGCTGCATACCATGCTCCAGAGGAAGATAAAT
CTGATCCTAAACCTGGGGTTATGACCCAAGAGGTTGGCCAGCTCCTGCAAGACATGGGTGATGATGTATA
CCAGCAGTACCGGTCACTTACGCGTCAGAGCAGTGACTTTGATACGCAGTCAGGTTTTTCCATTAATAGT
CAGGTCTTTGCTGCAGATGGTGCCTCCACTGAGACTTCCGCATCTGGGACCTCCCAAGGAGAGGCTTCAA
CTCCAGAGGAGTCTCGAGATGGGAAGAAAGATAAAGAAGGGGACCGGGCCTCTGAGGAAGGCAAACAGAA
AGGCAAGGGCAGCAAACCTTTAATGCCTACCTCCACTATCCTTCGTCTTCTGGCAGAGTTGGTGAGGTCC
TATGTTGGTATTGCTACCCTGATTGCCAACTACAGCTACACTGTGGGCCAGTCTGAACTGATCAAAGAGG
ACTGCAGTGTGCTAGCTTTTGTTCTGGACCACCTGCTCCCACATACCCAGAATGCAGAAGACAAGGACAC
CCCTGCCTTGGCCCGCCTGTTCCTCGCAAGCCTGGCTGCTGCAGGGAGTGGCACAGATGCCCAGGTGGCC
CTAGTGAATGAAGTAAAAGCAGCCCTTGGACGGGCACTGGCTATGGCTGAGAGTACAGAGAAACATGCCA
GGCTTCAGGCAGTGATGTGTATCATCAGTACTATCATGGAGTCCTGCCCCTCCACCTCCAGCTTCTACAG
CAGTGCCACAGCGAAGACCCAGCACAATGGCATGAACAACATCATTCGGCTTTTCCTGAAGAAGGGACTG
GTTAATGACCTGGCCAGAGTACCTCACAGCTTAGACCTGTCCAGTCCCAACATGGCCAACACAGTCAATG
CTGCTCTGAAGCCTTTGGAAACACTTTCCCGGATTGTGAACCAGCCCAGTAGCCTTTTTGGCAGCAAGAG
TGCTTCTAGCAAGAACAAGTCTGAGCAGGATGCCCAAGGAGCCTCTCAAGATTCCAGTAGCAACCAGCAG
GACCCAGGCGAGCCTGGGGAAGCAGAAGTGCAGGAGGAGGATCATGATGTCACTCACACAGAGGTGGCAG
ATGGGGATATCATGGATGGGGAGGCTGAAACCGACTCAGTGGTGATTGCTGGGCAGCCTGAGGTGCTCAG
TTCACAAGAGATGCAGGTTGAGAATGAGCTGGAGGACCTGATAGATGAGTTGCTTGAGAGGGATGGCGGA
TCTGGGAACAGTACAATTATAGTGAGCAGAAGTGGAGAGGATGAATCACAAGAGGACGTGCTGATGGATG
AAGCTCCTTCCAACCTCAGCCAAGCTTCCACCTTGCAGGCCAACCGAGAAGATTCCATGAATATCCTGGA
CCCTGAGGATGAGGAGGAGCACACTCAGGAAGAGGACAGCAGTGGCAGTAACGAGGATGAGGATGATAGT
CAGGATGAAGAGGAGGAGGAGGAGGAAGATGAGGAAGATGATCAGGAGGATGATGAAGGTGAAGAGGGAG
ATGAAGACGATGACGACGATGGCTCTGAGATGGAATTGGATGAGGATTATCCTGATATGAACGCTTCTCC
CTTGGTCCGATTTGAGCGCTTTGACCGGGAGGATGATCTCATCATTGAGTTTGACAACATGTTCTCCAGT
GCTACAGACATCCCCCCATCCCCAGGAAATATCCCTACCACCCATCCACTGATGGTGCGCCATGCAGACC
ACAGTTCTCTGACACTGGGCAGTGGCTCTTCAACAACTCGTCTCACCCAGGGCATCGGGCGCAGTCAGAG
GACCCTAAGGCAGCTGACGGCCAATACTGGCCACACCATTCATGTTCACTACCCTGGGAATCGCCAGCCC
AACCCTCCTCTTATACTGCAGAGGTTGCTTGGTCCCTCAGCTGCTGCTGACATCCTTCAGCTGAGCAGCA
GCCTTCCCCTACAAAGCCGGGGTCGGGCCCGCCTCCTGGTAGGCAACGATGACGTCCACATCATCGCCCG
TTCTGATGATGAGCTGCTGGATGACTTTTTCCATGATCAGAGCACAGCTACCAGCCAAGCAGGAACCCTG
TCCAGCATCCCCACAGCCCTGACCCGCTGGACAGAAGAATGCAAAGTTCTCGATGCTGAGAGCATGCATG
ACTGTGTTTCAGTGGTTAAAGTGTCCATTGTCAATCACCTGGAATTCCTGAGGGATGAGGAGCTGGAAGA
AAGGCGAGAGAAGCGCAGGAAACAACTGGCTGAGGAAGAAACAAAGATAACTGATAAAGGCAAAGAAGAT
AAGGAGAACAGGGATCAGAGTGCACAGTGTACTGCATCTAAGTCAAATGACTCCACTGAACAGAATCTCT
CAGATGGGACGCCTATGCCTGACAGCTACCCAACAACCCCATCTTCAACTGATGCAGCTACATCTGAGTC
CAAGGAGACCCTTGGCACTCTGCAATCCTCACAACAGCAACCAACACTCCCAACCCCACCAGCTTTGGGA
GAGGTTCCTCAGGAGCTGCAGTCTCCAGCTGGAGAAGGGGGCAGCTCTACACAGCTATTGATGCCTGTAG
AGCCAGAGGAATTGGGTCCCACAAGGCCAAGTGGGGAAGCAGAAACAACTCAGATGGAGTTATCCCCAGC
TCCCACTATAACCTCACTTTCCCCAGAGAGAGCTGAGGATTCTGATGCACTGACGGCTGTCAGCAGTCAG
CTAGAAGGCTCTCCTATGGATACAAGCAGCCTGGCTTCCTGTACCTTAGAGGAGGCTGTGGGTGACACTT
CAGCAGCTGGCAGTTCTGAGCAGCCCAGAGCAGGCAGCTCCACTCCTGGGGATGCCCCACCAGCTGTGGC
GGAAGTGCAAGGCAGGAGTGATGGGTCAGGGGAATCTGCCCAGCCACCTGAGGACAGCTCCCCACCTGCA
TCCTCTGAGAGCTCTTCCACCAGAGATTCTGCCGTGGCCATTTCTGGAGCAGATTCCCGAGGAATCCTAG
AAGAGCCGTTGCCTTCAACAAGCAGTGAAGAAGAAGATCCCCTTGCGGGTATCAGTCTCCCTGAAGGTGT
GGACCCCTCTTTTCTGGCTGCCCTGCCTGATGACATCCGTCGGGAAGTTCTACAGAACCAGCTAGGCATT
CGTCCACCAACCCGGACTGCCCCCTCCACAAATAGCTCAGCGCCTGCAGTGGTGGGGAATCCTGGTGTGA
CTGAAGTACTGGCACAGCAGAGAGCTGAGCAGCAGCGACGAGAACTAGCACAGAATGCCAGCTCAGACAC
CCCTATGGACCCTGTGACCTTCATCCAGACTCTGCCCTCAGACCTGCGCCGTAGTGTCCTAGAGGATATG
GAGGACAGTGTGTTAGCTGTGATGCCACCTGACATTGCAGCTGAGGCTCAAGCCCTGAGACGAGAGCAAG
AAGCCCGGCAGCGACAGCTCATGCATGAGCGTCTGTTTGGGCACAGTAGCACCTCCGCACTCTCTGCTAT
TCTCCGAAGCCCGGCTTTCACCAGTCGCTTAAGTGGCAACCGTGGGGTCCAGTATACTCGCCTTGCTGTG
CAGAGAGGTGGCACCTTCCAGATGGGGGGTAGCAGCAGCCATAACAGGCCTTCTGGCAGTAATGTAGATA
CTCTCCTCCGCCTCCGAGGACGGCTCCTTCTGGACCACGAAGCCCTTTCTTGTCTCTTGGTCCTACTTTT
TGTGGATGAGCCAAAGCTCAATACTAGCCGTCTACACCGAGTACTGAGAAATCTCTGCTACCATGCCCAG
ACCCGCCACTGGGTCATCCGCAGTCTGCTCTCCATCTTGCAGCGCAGCAGTGAGAGTGAGCTATGCATTG
AAACACCCAAACTCACTACAAGTGAGGAAAAGGGCAAAAAGTCGAGCAAGAGCTGTGGGTCAAGTAGCCA
TGAGAACCGTCCCCTGGACCTGCTACACAAGATGGAGTCAAAGAGCTCCAACCAGCTTTCCTGGCTCTCA
GTATCCATGGATGCAGCCCTAGGCTGCAGGACTAATATATTTCAGATCCAGCGTTCAGGGGGGCGTAAAC
ATACCGAGAAGCATGCAAGCGGTGGCTCCACCGTCCACATCCATCCCCAAGCTGCTCCTGTTGTCTGCAG
ACACGTTTTGGATACACTCATTCAATTGGCCAAGGTATTTCCCAGCCACTTCACACAGCAGCGGACCAAA
GAAACAAACTGTGAGAGTGATCGGGAAAGGGGCAATAAGGCCTGTAGCCCATGCTCCTCACAGTCCTCCA
GCAGTGGCATTTGCACAGACTTCTGGGACTTATTGGTAAAACTGGACAACATGAATGTCAGCCGGAAAGG
CAAGAACTCCGTGAAGTCAGTGCCAGTGAGCGCTGGCGGTGAGGGGGAAACCTCTCCATACAGCCTCGAG
GCCTCTCCACTGGGGCAGCTCATGAACATGTTGTCACACCCAGTCATCCGCCGGAGCTCTCTCTTAACTG
AGAAACTCCTCAGACTCCTTTCTCTCATCTCAATTGCTCTCCCAGAAAACAAGGTGTCAGAAGCACAGGC
TAATTCTGGCAGCGGTGCTTCCTCCACCACCACTGCCACCTCAACCACATCTACCACCACCACCACTGCC
GCCTCCACCACGCCCACACCCCCTACTGCACCCACCCCTGTCACTTCTGCTCCAGCCCTGGTTGCTGCCA
CGGCTATTTCCACCATTGTCGTAGCTGCTTCGACCACAGTGACTACCCCCACGACTGCTACCACTACTGT
TTCAATTTCTCCCACTACTAAGGGCAGCAAATCTCCAGCGAAGGTGAGTGATGGGGGCAGCAGCAGTACA
GACTTTAAGATGGTGTCCTCTGGCCTCACTGAAAACCAGCTACAGCTCTCTGTAGAGGTGTTGACATCCC
ACTCTTGTTCTGAGGAAGGCTTAGAGGATGCAGCCAACGTACTACTGCAGCTCTCCCGGGGGGACTCTGG
GACCCGGGACACTGTTCTCAAGCTGCTACTGAATGGAGCCCGCCATCTGGGTTATACCCTTTGTAAACAA
ATAGGTACCCTGCTGGCCGAGCTGCGGGAATACAACCTCGAGCAGCAGCGGCGAGCCCAATGTGAAACCC
TCTCTCCTGATGGCCTGCCTGAGGAGCAGCCACAGACCACCAAGCTGAAGGGCAAAATGCAGAGCAGGTT
TGACATGGCTGAGAATGTGGTAATTGTGGCATCTCAGAAGCGACCTTTGGGTGGCCGGGAGCTCCAGCTG
CCTTCTATGTCCATGTTGACATCCAAGACATCTACCCAGAAGTTCTTCTTGAGGGTACTACAGGTCATCA
TCCAGCTCCGGGACGACACGCGCCGGGCTAACAAGAAAGCCAAGCAGACAGGCAGGCTAGGTTCCTCCGG
TTTAGGCTCAGCTAGCAGCATCCAGGCAGCTGTTCGGCAGCTGGAGGCTGAGGCTGATGCCATTATACAA
ATGGTACGTGAGGGTCAAAGGGCGCGGAGACAGCAACAAGCAGCAACGTCGGAGTCTAGCCAGTCAGAGG
CGTCTGTCCGGAGGGAGGAATCACCCATGGATGTGGACCAGCCATCTCCCAGTGCTCAAGATACTCAATC
CATTGCCTCCGATGGAACCCCACAGGGGGAGAAGGAAAAGGAAGAAAGACCACCTGAGTTACCCCTGCTC
AGCGAGCAGCTGAGTTTGGACGAGCTGTGGGACATGCTTGGGGAGTGTCTAAAGGAACTAGAGGAATCCC
ATGACCAGCATGCGGTGCTAGTGCTACAGCCTGCTGTCGAGGCCTTCTTTCTGGTCCATGCCACAGAGCG
GGAGAGCAAGCCTCCTGTCCGAGACACCCGTGAGAGCCAGCTGGCACACATCAAGGACGAGCCTCCTCCA
CTCTCCCCTGCCCCCTTAACCCCAGCCACGCCTTCCTCCCTTGACCCATTCTTCTCCCGGGAGCCCTCAT
CTATGCACATCTCCTCAAGCCTGCCCCCTGACACACAGAAGTTCCTTCGCTTTGCAGAGACTCACCGCAC
TGTGTTAAACCAGATCCTACGGCAGTCCACGACCCACCTTGCTGATGGGCCTTTTGCTGTCCTGGTAGAC
TACATTCGTGTCCTCGACTTTGATGTCAAGCGCAAATATTTCCGCCAAGAGCTGGAGCGTTTAGATGAGG
GGCTCCGGAAAGAAGACATGGCTGTGCATGTCCGTCGTGACCATGTGTTTGAAGACTCCTATCGTGAGCT
GCATCGCAAATCCCCCGAAGAAATGAAGAATCGATTGTATATAGTATTTGAAGGAGAAGAAGGGCAGGAT
GCTGGCGGGCTCCTGCGGGAGTGGTATATGATCATCTCTCGAGAGATGTTTAACCCTATGTATGCCTTGT
TCCGTACCTCACCTGGTGATCGAGTCACCTACACCATCAATCCATCTTCCCACTGCAACCCCAACCACCT
CAGCTACTTCAAGTTTGTCGGACGCATTGTGGCCAAAGCTGTATATGACAACCGTCTTCTGGAGTGCTAC
TTTACTCGATCCTTTTACAAACACATCTTGGGCAAGTCAGTCAGATATACAGATATGGAGAGTGAAGATT
ACCACTTCTACCAAGGTCTGGTTTATCTGCTGGAAAATGATGTCTCCACACTAGGCTATGACCTCACCTT
CAGCACTGAGGTCCAAGAGTTTGGAGTTTGTGAAGTTCGTGACCTCAAACCCAATGGGGCCAACATCTTG
GTAACAGAGGAGAATAAGAAGGAGTATGTACACCTGGTATGCCAGATGAGAATGACAGGAGCCATCCGCA
AGCAGTTGGCGGCTTTCTTAGAAGGCTTCTATGAGATCATTCCAAAGCGCCTCATTTCCATCTTCACTGA
GCAGGAGTTAGAGCTGCTTATATCAGGACTGCCCACCATTGACATCGATGATCTGAAATCCAACACTGAA
TACCACAAGTACCAGTCCAACTCTATTCAGATCCAGTGGTTCTGGAGAGCATTGCGTTCTTTCGATCAAG
CTGACCGTGCCAAGTTCCTCCAGTTTGTCACGGGTACTTCCAAGGTACCCCTGCAAGGCTTTGCTGCCCT
CGAAGGCATGAATGGCATTCAGAAGTTTCAGATCCATCGAGATGACAGGTCCACAGATCGCCTGCCTTCA
GCTCACACAAGCTTTAATCAGCTGGATCTGCCTGCCTATGAGAGCTTTGAGAAGCTCCGCCACATGCTAC
TGTTGGCTATCCAGGAGTGCTCTGAAGGCTTTGGGCTGGCCTAATAAGGCCCTGCCCAACTCCGTGGGGT
TTTTTTTACCATTGTTGGACCTGGGGAGGGGGGAGTTAAAAAAAGAACCAGAAAGAAATTGTCAAAAACC
AATAAATGAAATCCACCAACTCACCGTGTGTGTCCCAGCTGCCCCATCTTCCCCAGCGCATACCTGTTCC
TCTTCTCATTCTCTCCCCGCCGCCTGTTTCCTCACCTTCTCTCCCCTTTCCATGCCGTCCATGATCCCCA
CCCCATGTGTTTTAAAAAGGCAGTAGCCTTTGCAGGGACCTGTCTGTCCCAACTGTTTGAACAGTGTGCT
CCTCAGATTCTGTGTTCAGAAGGATTTGCTGCATTGAGACTTGAAACCTTTGGATAGGGGAAAAAATTAT
ATATATATATATTTTTTTGTTCTGTTTGCATTTCTTAATTTGTGCTTGGAATGTGTTGATGTGCACAGCT
AATGATTCAATGCGAGACAAGATTGGCGTCTGTGTTGTGGAGGTTTCAAATAAAGAGCACTCTTCATAAA
AAAAAAAAAAAAAACAAAAAACTCTTAAGCACATGCTAGGCATCTGGAGAAAAGATGGATTCTCCAGGAA
ACCATCCCTGCCCTACCCGCTTGCCCACCTGCCTCCACCACTGGTGCAACTTCCTCCTTCAGAGTCAGTT
TCTGCAGTCAGGAGAGATGAGCAGTTCACCAGGAATTGGGGGTGGGGGCATCTGTTTTTTTTTTTTAGAA
TGGGAGCTGCACTTGGGGATGGTGATGGTGTTAGAGATTGCAGCCCAGGACAAAGCATCACCTTGCTCAA
GGGGAACAAACTGCAGCAGGTTGTACAAAACATTCAGAGAGCTCACTTGACCCAACCGAGGGTTTTACTT
GGTGAGCCTTTCTAGTAGTCTTGAGTCTGGGGCTCAGTTTTAGATTTTTATTTCATTAATGTTTGTTTAT
TTCTAATAAATTTTAATAAGCGAGTAATTTAACTAGGTCGCCAGAAGACCATTATTTTTGTTTGTCTATT
TTTGTTGTCGTCACTCCCTCTCTCGTCATCTGTCTGCCAGTCTGTTCACAGATCACCTTGTAGTCCCTTG
TGGTTTTTACTCCATCCAGTGCTTAAAGCTGATCTAAGGACTTCGATGGTTCCAGCCTTCAAAGAAAAAA
TAATTTAATAAAAATTTAGTTAGAAAAAATAACCCCGCGGCCGCACTCGAGATATCTAGACCCAGCTTTC
TTGTACAAAGTTGGCATTATAAGAAAGCATTGCTTATCAATTTGTTGCAACGAACAGGTCACTATCAGTC
AAAATAAAATCATTATTTGCCATCCAGCTGCAGCTCTGGCCCGTGTCTCAAAATCTCTGATGTTACATTG
CACAAGATAAAAATATATCATCATGAACAATAAAACTGTCTGCTTACATAAACAGTAATACAAGGGGTGT
TATGAGCCATATTCAACGGGAAACGTCGAGGCCGCGATTAAATTCCAACATGGATGCTGATTTATATGGG
TATAAATGGGCTCGCGATAATGTCGGGCAATCAGGTGCGACAATCTATCGCTTGTATGGGAAGCCCGATG
CGCCAGAGTTGTTTCTGAAACATGGCAAAGGTAGCGTTGCCAATGATGTTACAGATGAGATGGTCAGACT
AAACTGGCTGACGGAATTTATGCCTCTTCCGACCATCAAGCATTTTATCCGTACTCCTGATGATGCATGG
TTACTCACCACTGCGATCCCCGGAAAAACAGCATTCCAGGTATTAGAAGAATATCCTGATTCAGGTGAAA
ATATTGTTGATGCGCTGGCAGTGTCCCTGCGCCGGTTGCATTCGATTCCTGTTTGTAATTGTCCTTTTAA
CAGCGATCGCGTATTTCGTCTCGCTCAGGCGCAATCACGAATGAATAACGGTTTGGTTGATGCGAGTGAT
TTTGATGACGAGCGTAATGGCTGGCCTGTTGAACAAGTCTGGAAAGAAATGCATAAACTTTTGCCATTCT
CACCGGATTCAGTCGTCACTCATGGTGATTTCTCACTTGATAACCTTATTTTTGACGAGGGGAAATTAAT
AGGTTGTATTGATGTTGGACGAGTCGGAATCGCAGACCGATACCAGGATCTTGCCATCCTATGGAACTGC
CTCGGTGAGTTTTCTCCTTCATTACAGAAACGGCTTTTTCAAAAATATGGTATTGATAATCCTGATATGA
ATAAATTGCAGTTTCATTTGATGCTCGATGAGTTTTTCTAATCAGAATTGGTTAATTGGTTGTAACATTA
TTCAGATTGGGCCCCGTTCCACTGAGCGTCAGACCCGGTAGAAAAGATCAAAGGATCTTCTTGAGATCCT
TTTTTTCTGCGCGTAATCTGCTGCTTGCAAACAAAAAAACCACCGCTACCAGCGGTGGTTTGTTTGCCGG
ATCAAGAGCTACCAACTCTTTTTCCGAAGGTAACTGGCTTCAGCAGAGCGCAGATACCAAATACTGTTCT
TCTAGTGTAGCCGTAGTTAGGCCACCACTTCAAGAACTCTGTAGCACCGCCTACATACCTCGCTCTGCTA
ATCCTGTTACCAGTGGCTGCTGCCAGTGGCGATAAGTCGTGTCTTACCGGGTTGGACTCAAGACGATAGT
TACCGGATAAGGCGCAGCGGTCGGGCTGAACGGGGGGTTCGTGCACACAGCCCAGCTTGGAGCGAACGAC
CTACACCGAACTGAGATACCTACAGCGTGAGCTATGAGAAAGCGCCACGCTTCCCGAAGGGAGAAAGGCG
GACAGGTATCCGGTAAGCGGCAGGGTCGGAACAGGAGAGCGCACGAGGGAGCTTCCAGGGGGAAACGCCT
GGTATCTTTATAGTCCTGTCGGGTTTCGCCACCTCTGACTTGAGCGTCGATTTTTGTGATGCTCGTCAGG
GGGGCGGAGCCTATGGAAAAACGCCAGCAACGCGGCCTTTTTACGGTTCCTGGCCTTTTGCTGGCCTTTT
GCTCACATGTT
Features (pLannotate 1.2.2; 8 found; start..end, strand, type, name):
      1..46      +  rep_origin     RSF ori (fragment): Plasmids containing the RSF 1030 origin of replication can be propagated in E. coli cells that contain additional plasmids with compatible origins.
    106..149     -  terminator     rrnB T1 terminator: Escherichia coli rrnB; transcription terminator T1 from the E. coli rrnB gene
    281..308     +  terminator     rrnB T2 terminator: transcription terminator T2 from the E. coli rrnB gene
    358..457     +  protein_bind   attL1: mutant version of attL; recombination site for the Gateway® LR reaction LR Clonase™
    481..13551   +  CDS            HUWE1: HUWE1_HUMAN - Also known as KIAA0312, KIAA1578, UREB1. Experimental evidence at protein level: Swiss-Prot protein existence level 1. E3 ubiquitin-protein ligase which mediates ubiquitination and subsequent proteasomal degradation of target proteins (PubMed:15989957, PubMed:19713937, PubMed:15567145, PubMed:15767685, PubMed:18488021, PubMed:17567951, PubMed:19037095, PubMed:20534529). Regulates apoptosis by catalyzing the polyubiquitination and degradation of MCL1 (PubMed:15989957). Mediates monoubiquitination of DNA polymerase beta (POLB) at 'Lys-41', 'Lys-61' and 'Lys-81', thereby playing a r
  14760..14859   -  protein_bind   attL2: mutant version of attL; recombination site for the Gateway® LR reaction LR Clonase™
  14982..15791   +  CDS            KanR: aminoglycoside phosphotransferase; aph(3')-Ia; confers resistance to kanamycin in bacteria or G418 (Geneticin®) in eukaryotes
  15881..16469   +  rep_origin     ori: high-copy-number ColE1/pMB1/pBR322/pUC origin of replication
