[The description below was written by a language model from this plasmid's Addgene catalogue record and pLannotate feature annotations shown in this document.]
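Description:
pENTR1A-Huwe1 C4341S is a Gateway entry clone built on the Invitrogen pENTR1A backbone, carrying a full-length human HUWE1 cDNA (also known as Mule, ARF-BP1 or Lasu1). It is propagated in E. coli under kanamycin selection through an aminoglycoside phosphotransferase (KanR) gene. Replication relies on a ColE1/pUC-type origin, although the record lists the roughly 16.5 kb plasmid as low copy. A short fragment annotated as RSF ori at the start of the sequence appears to be only a partial match rather than a second functional origin. The rrnB T1 and T2 terminators sit upstream of the cloning region, where they shield the insert from read-through transcription originating in the backbone.

The payload is a HUWE1 open reading frame of about 13 kb, flanked by attL1 and attL2 sites. About 1.2 kb of unannotated sequence lies between the end of the ORF and attL2. No promoter, tag or reporter is annotated, as expected for an entry vector. Expression instead requires an LR Clonase reaction to transfer the ORF into an attR-containing destination vector that supplies these elements.

HUWE1 is a very large E3 ubiquitin ligase that targets substrates such as MCL1 for proteasomal degradation and monoubiquitinates DNA polymerase beta. The C4341S substitution replaces a cysteine near the C-terminus. From general knowledge this is the catalytic cysteine of the HECT domain, so the clone most likely serves as a ligase-dead control, although the record does not state its purpose. The depositor notes that the cDNA was assembled by sequentially adding PCR products to a partial cDNA. The resulting ORF also differs from the closest reference protein by a Q2315H change and a deletion spanning residues 3016 to 3031.
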