Addgene plasmid #37432: pENTR1A-Huwe1 C4341S
Depositing lab: Jean Cook. Depositing organization: University of North Carolina at Chapel Hill.
Backbone
  Vector backbone: pENTR1A
  Backbone manufacturer: Invitrogen
  Backbone size w/o insert (bp): 2717
  Total vector size (bp): 16560
  Vector type: Gateway Entry
Growth in bacteria
  Bacterial resistance: Kanamycin, 50 μg/mL
  Growth temperature: 37°C
  Growth strain: DH5alpha
  Copy number: Low Copy
Gene/Insert
  Gene/Insert name: Huwe1 (alt names: Mule; ARF-BP1; Lasu1)
  Species: H. sapiens (human)
  Insert size (bp): 13071
  Mutation: C4341S
  Entrez Gene: HUWE1 (a.k.a. ARF-BP1, HECTH9, HSPC272, Ib772, LASU1, MRXST, MULE, URE-B1, UREB1)
  Cloning method: Gateway Cloning
  Sequencing primers: 5′ hHuwe1-R (GCCAAATGTTGTAGCCGAGT); 3′ hHuwe1-F (TATCAGGACTGCCCACCATT)
Terms and licenses: Academic/Nonprofit Terms; Industry Terms: Not Available to Industry
Depositor comments: Full-length cDNA constructed by sequential cloning of PCR products and adding to a partial cDNA. The ORF sequence provided contains Q2315H and 3016del3031 amino acid mutations compared to closest reference sequence NP_113584.3).
How to cite: pENTR1A-Huwe1 C4341S was a gift from Jean Cook (Addgene plasmid # 37432 ; http://n2t.net/addgene:37432 ; RRID:Addgene_37432)
