>Addgene plasmid #37432 | pENTR1A-Huwe1 C4341S | addgene partial sequence | sequence record 50682 | hHuwe1-F 5'-TATCAGGACTGCCCACCATT-3'
TATTCAGATCCAGTGGTTCTGGAGAGCATTGCGTTCTTTCGATCAAGCTGACCGTGCCAAGTTCCTCCAG
TTTGTCACGGGTACTTCCAAGGTACCCCTGCAAGGCTTTGCTGCCCTCGAAGGCATGAATGGCATTCAGA
AGTTTCAGATCCATCGAGATGACAGGTCCACAGATCGCCTGCCTTCAGCTCACACAAGCTTTAATCAGCT
GGATCTGCCTGCCTATGAGAGCTTTGAGAAGCTCCGCCACATGCTACTGTTGGCTATCCAGGAGTGCTCT
GAAGGCTTTGGGCTGGCCTAATAAGGCCCTGCCCAACTCCGTGGGGTTTTTTTTACCATTGTTGGACCTG
GGGAGGGGGGAGTTAAAAAAAGAACCAGAAAGAAATTGTCAAAAACCAATAAATGAAATCCACCAACTCA
CCGTGTGTGTCCCAGCTGCCCCATCTTCCCCAGCGCATACCTGTTCCTCTTCTCATTCTCTCCCCGCCGC
CTGTTTCCTCACCTTCTCTCCCCTTTCCATGCCGTCCATGATCCCCACCCCATGTGTTTTAAAAAGGCAG
TAGCCTTTGCAGGGACCTGTCTGTCCCAACTGTTTGAACAGTGTGCTCCTCAGATTCTGTGTTCAGAAGG
ATTTGCTGCATTGAGACTTGAAACCTTTGGATAGGGGAAAAAATTATATATATATATATTTTTTTGTTCT
GTTTGCATTTCTTAATTTGTGCTTGGAATGTGTTGATGTGCACAGCTAATGATTCAATGCGAGACAAGAT
TGGCGTCTGTGTTGTGGAGGTTTCAAATAAAGAGCACTCTTCATAAAAAAAAAAAAAAAAA
