>Addgene plasmid #37432 | pENTR1A-Huwe1 C4341S | addgene partial sequence | sequence record 50687 | hHuwe1-R 5'-GCCAAATGTTGTAGCCGAGT-3'
CTTGCATATCAGAGGAAGCCAATAAAGTTGTCAAATGCTCTATGGAACTGTACAGATGCCGGGAAAAGCT
GTACTCAATGAGCAAGGCTGTGAAGTTCAACACAGCCAAGAGAAGCATTTTCAGTTGCTCTCTTTCTGGC
CTATCACATACGAGCATCCATGACATATTCTCCACTGTCTGTCCAGCATCTGCCAGTATTCCATCGAAGC
GGTCCAACAGGTCCACCCAGTGATATAACTCGCACTTTCCAATGTTCCATGTTTTGATCTGCTGCAGTTC
CAAGAGAAGTTGCTCATCATTACAAACTTTGAGTTTGTCTATTAAGGCTCTGCAGTCTGCAGGAGCCTCA
GTAGGTGTCTTCTTCAGTTTAGTCCTGTCTACTTTCATGTCGACTGAATTGGTTCCTTTAAAGCCTGCTT
TTTTGTACAAAGTTGGCATTATAAAAAAGCATTGCTTATCAATTTGTTGCAACGAACAGGTCACTATCAG
TCAAAATAAAATCATTATTTGGGGCCCGAGCTTAAGTAACTAACTAACAGGAAGAGTTTGTAGAAACGCA
AAAAGGCCATCCGTCAGGATGGC
